Addgene plasmid #137070: pCC1-4k-BBclone2
Purpose: E. coli plasmid that contains the expression optimized genes for BB0323, P13, DipA and Lmp1
Depositing lab: Debra Hansen. Depositing organization: Arizona State University. Publication: Membrane directed expression in Escherichia coli of BBA57 and other virulence factors from the Lyme disease agent Borrelia burgdorferi. Robertson KE, Truong CD, Craciunescu FM, Chiu PL, Fromme P, Hansen DT. Sci Rep. 2019 Nov 26;9(1):17606. doi: 10.1038/s41598-019-53830-x. PubMed 31772280.
Backbone
  Vector backbone: pCC1-4k
  Vector type: Bacterial Expression
Growth in bacteria
  Bacterial resistance: Chloramphenicol, 25 μg/mL
  Growth temperature: 37°C
  Growth strain: DH5alpha
  Copy number: Low Copy
Gene/Insert 1
  Gene/Insert name: BB0323
  Species: Borrelia burgdorferi B31
  Mutation: wild-type, full-length (signal-peptide-containing) protein; DNA sequence was optimized for expression in E. coli
  GenBank ID: AAC66700.1
  Cloning method: Ligation Independent Cloning
  Sequencing primers: 5′ ACGCCAGGGTTTTCCCAGTC
Gene/Insert 2
  Gene/Insert name: P13 (alt name: BB0034)
  Species: Borrelia burgdorferi B31
  Mutation: wild-type, full-length (signal-peptide-containing) protein; DNA sequence was optimized for expression in E. coli
  GenBank ID: AAC66426.1
  Cloning method: Ligation Independent Cloning
  Sequencing primers: 5′ TTTGGTTCGCGAACCGTCAG
Gene/Insert 3
  Gene/Insert name: DipA (alt name: BB0418)
  Species: Borrelia burgdorferi B31
  Mutation: wild-type, full-length (signal-peptide-containing) protein; DNA sequence was optimized for expression in E. coli
  GenBank ID: AAC66790.1
  Cloning method: Ligation Independent Cloning
  Sequencing primers: 5′ CTTCGAACCGAGCTTTGACG
Gene/Insert 4
  Gene/Insert name: Lmp1 (alt name: BB0210 YP_008686569.1)
  Species: Borrelia burgdorferi B31
  Mutation: wild-type, full-length (signal-peptide-containing) protein; DNA sequence was optimized for expression in E. coli
  GenBank ID: AAC66595.1
  Cloning method: Ligation Independent Cloning
  Sequencing primers: 5′ CGGGTCTGGCGGACATCAGC
Resource information
  A portion of this plasmid was derived from a plasmid made by: ordered from GenScript synthesis of the expression-optimized genes
Terms and licenses: Academic/Nonprofit Terms; Industry Terms: Not Available to Industry
Depositor comments: For use as a PCR template for the expression optimized genes encoding BB0323, P13, DipA, Lmp1. RK2 origin of replication.
How to cite: pCC1-4k-BBclone2 was a gift from Debra Hansen (Addgene plasmid # 137070 ; http://n2t.net/addgene:137070 ; RRID:Addgene_137070)
