[The description below was written by a language model from this plasmid's Addgene catalogue record and pLannotate feature annotations shown in this document.]
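Description:
pCC1-4k-BBclone2 is a low-copy E. coli plasmid of about 10.3 kb, built on the pCC1-4k backbone and selected with chloramphenicol. It carries synthetic, E. coli expression-optimized coding sequences for four Borrelia burgdorferi B31 proteins: BB0323, P13 (BB0034), DipA (BB0418) and Lmp1 (BB0210). Each gene encodes the wild-type, full-length protein with its native signal peptide. The genes came from commercial gene synthesis, with ligation-independent cloning listed as the cloning method. Although it is catalogued as a bacterial expression vector, the depositor describes it as a PCR template from which the optimized genes are amplified for subcloning. This fits the associated work on membrane-directed expression of Lyme disease virulence factors in E. coli.

The automated feature table annotates only the backbone. Roughly the first 6 kb, where the four inserts presumably lie, has no called features, so their order, orientation and any dedicated promoters cannot be determined from the record. The annotated portion shows a cat chloramphenicol acetyltransferase gene with its own promoter and F-plasmid maintenance elements (ori2/oriS, repE, incC and a resD fragment), which account for the low copy number. There is also an oriV element. The annotation tool labels oriV as F-derived, whereas the depositor notes an RK2 origin of replication; in pCC1-type vectors oriV is normally the RK2-type origin that allows copy-number induction in hosts supplying TrfA, though the record does not mention this use. A lac promoter, lac operator and CAP binding site, together with lacI and lacZα fragments and a partial tet promoter, flank the cloning region as remnants of a blue/white screening cassette. The record does not state whether the lac promoter drives any of the inserts.
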