Features (pLannotate 1.2.2; 13 found; start..end, strand, type, name):
   6228..6244    -  protein_bind   lac operator: The lac repressor binds to the lac operator to inhibit transcription in E. coli. This inhibition can be relieved by adding lactose or isopropyl-β-D-thiogalactopyranoside (IPTG). lac repressor encoded by lacI
   6252..6282    -  promoter       lac promoter: promoter for the E. coli lac operon
   6297..6318    -  protein_bind   CAP binding site: CAP binding activates transcription in the presence of cAMP. E. coli catabolite activator protein
   6331..6394    -  CDS            lacI (fragment): lac repressor; lacI; The lac repressor binds to the lac operator to inhibit transcription in E. coli. This inhibition can be relieved by adding lactose or isopropyl-β-D-thiogalactopyranoside (IPTG).
   6436..6453    +  promoter       tet promoter (fragment): E. coli promoter for tetracycline efflux protein gene
   6541..7197    -  CDS            cat: CAT_ECOLX - Experimental evidence at protein level: Swiss-Prot protein existence level 1. This enzyme is an effector of chloramphenicol resistance in bacteria. From Escherichia coli. This protein is used as a marker in many commonly used cloning vectors, such as pACYC184.
   7198..7300    -  promoter       cat promoter: promoter of the E. coli cat gene encoding chloramphenicol acetyltransferase
   7416..7760    +  CDS            resD (fragment): REDF_ECOLI - Also known as D. Protein inferred from homology: Swiss-Prot protein existence level 3. Acts as a repressor of transcription and as a site-specific resolvase that cleaves at the RfsF site. From Escherichia coli (strain K12).
   8158..8772    +  rep_origin     oriV: origin of replication for the bacterial F plasmid
   8848..9067    +  rep_origin     ori2: secondary origin of replication for the bacterial F plasmid; also known as oriS
   9158..9913    +  CDS            repE: replication initiation protein for the bacterial F plasmid; repE
   9916..10166   +  misc_feature   incC: incC; incompatibility region of the bacterial F plasmid
  10324..78      -  CDS            lacZα (fragment) (across the origin): LacZα fragment of β-galactosidase; lacZ fragment
>Addgene plasmid #137070 | pCC1-4k-BBclone2 | addgene full sequence | sequence record 297712 | Addgene NGS Result
GATGTGCTGCAAGGCGATTAAGTTGGGTAACGCCAGGGTTTTCCCAGTCACGACGTTGTAAAACGACGGC
CAGTGAATTGGCGAATTCATGAACATCAAAAACAAGCTGATCAGCCTGCTGATTGTGGTTGCGATCAGCT
TCATTGCGTGCAAGACCCCGCCGGAGAGCCGTGAAAGCAAAAACGCGAAGATCGCGCAGCCGGACAACAA
AAACTTTCAACTGCGTGACATCAAAGATATTAAGAACGAACTGATTCGTGAGCGTGGCCACCTGTTCTAT
AGCAAAGAATTTAACGAGGCGGAACGTCTGGAGGAAGCGATGAAGCAGAGCTTCAGCAAGAAAAAGGCGA
TCGAGGGTAACGAAATTGCGCTGAAAGTGCTGGAGCGTTACAAGACCATCATTCGTGAGACCCGTGAGAA
GAAGGAGAAGACCAACTACCTGAAAGAAAACATCGAGAAGTATCTGAACGACGCGGAAGCGAACGAGGCG
TACATCTGGATTCCGCTGGAGATTGATGAGGTTAACAACCTGTATTTCGAGGCGACCCGTAAATACAAGA
ACTATGACCTGGATAACGCGCTGGACATGTACAGCAAAGCGTTTAACCGTGCGCAGCAAGCGGCGAAAAA
CGCGAAGGAAGCGAAAGCGCTGAAGGAAACCGATGAGCGTATGTACAAACAGCTGAAGGCGCTGGAGGCG
GCGAGCAACCTGCCGATCTATAGCAACAACAAACTGATTAAGCCGAGCCCGTGGAACGGCCGTGCGTTCA
TCAAAGAACGTAACAGCCACCTGAACCTGCTGAACACCAACAAGGACACCTACCTGCTGGGCGAGGCGGA
AATTAGCATCCCGATTGTGCTGGCGTATGAGGAAAAAGTTGAAATCGCGAAAAACAGCAAGCCGCAAGAG
CAATTTAAGACCCTGGAACTGATTGAGCGTAGCCGTACCCTGTGGGAAAAAGGTGTGGAGGCGAAAAACG
TTAAGAACTTCCGTCTGGCGAACGAACTGTTTCTGGAGAGCGCGCGTTACCTGGAAGCGTATCAGAGCAA
CGCGAGCAGCGAGCTGTACGTTATCAAGATTGGCAACACCCTGTGGGGTATCAGCAAAAAGCTGTACAAC
GACCCGTATCTGTGGCCGAAGATTTGGTTCGCGAACCGTCAGAAAATCCAAAACCCGGATCTGATTCACA
GCAACTGGAAGATCATTATCCCGGCGAAAATGAACAAGCTGCTGATCTTCGTGCTGGCGACCTTTTGCGT
TTTCAGCAGCTTTGCGCAGGCGAACGACAGCAAAAACGGCGCGTTTGGTATGAGCGCGGGTGAAAAGCTG
CTGGTGTACGAGACCAGCAAACAGGACCCGATCGTTCCGTTCCTGCTGAACCTGTTCCTGGGTTTTGGCA
TTGGTAGCTTTGCGCAAGGCGACATCCTGGGTGGCAGCCTGATTCTGGGTTTCGATGCGGTGGGCATCGG
TCTGATTCTGGCGGGCGCGTACCTGGACATCAAGGCGCTGGATGGTATTACCAAAAAGGCGGCGTTTCAG
TGGACCTGGGGCAAAGGTGTGATGCTGGCGGGTGTGGTTACGATGGCGGTTACCCGTCTGACCGAGATTA
TCCTGCCGTTCACCTTTGCGAACAGCTATAACCGTAAACTGAAGAACAGCCTGAACGTGGCGCTGGGTGG
CTTCGAACCGAGCTTTGACGTTGCGATGGGTCAGAGCAGCGCGCTGGGCTTCGAGCTGAGCTTTAAAAAG
AGCTACATGCTGATCAAAAAGATTTGCTTCTGCCTGCTGCTGCTGCAGGCGAAGATTATCCTGAGCCAAG
ATCAGCAAAACCTGGAATTTAACAACGAGTACTTCTACTTCAACTTCCAAAGCGCGTACTATCCGCCGCA
CGAACTGGGCACCAACGGCAGCGGTTTCAGCCAGAGCTTTAAACACCCGAACTTCCAAAACATCGACCCG
AGCCTGAAAATTCCGGTGAACTACTGGGGTGGCATCAAGCTGATTAGCTACCTGGGTTACTACAAGAACT
TCAAGGCGCTGAACAACCCGAACAGCATCTTCTTTAAGAACAACGGCATCGACATTGATCTGAACATCGG
TCTGAGCCCGGTGATTGTTAGCTTCAAAAGCACCGTTAGCTTCACCCCGATCGCGTTTCTGAACCTGTAC
GCGAGCAACGAACTGGGCATTGGTTGGCAGGCGTTTGGCTTCAAAGGCGTGGGTGTTCACATCGAGAACG
GCAAGTACAGCAACGCGGTGGAATTTTATAGCGAGATCACCGCGGGTGGCCGTTTTCAGTTCGACCTGAA
CGCGATTTTCCAAGGCGAGTGGACCCACATTATCACCGTTATCGGTAACGACTTTACCTACCTGATTAAC
CCGCACGCGAAAAAGGATCAACTGTGGAAATATAAGGCGGACGATGGCAAGAACATCAACGGTATGCTGA
TTAAACCGTACGCGCTGCTGGCGTATAAGATGCCGATCCCGCTGAACACCATTGGCCTGCTGTATGAAGG
TAAAACCCAGATCGGCAAGGAGCGTAACATTAGCAGCTGGAAAAACAAGGGCTGGGGTAGCGACATCTTC
TACCACAACATCAGCATTGTTGCGAACTTTGAGATTATCAAACCGCTGACCCTGGGCCTGCAATTCAAGC
TGAGCACCAACCCGACCTATACCAGCAACACCGCGGGTCTGGCGGACATCAGCAAGCGTATTGCGACCGG
CAACAGCTACTTTTACTATGATAGCATCGGTATGAGCATCACCTACAAGTACATGAACAAGAAGCACACC
AACTTCAGCGTGCTGCTGCTGCTGATCTTTCTGCTGATTCTGAGCTTCGGTGGCTTTGGTTACTATATCT
ACCAGAGCAAACTGAACGACAAGAACCGTGAAATCATGCTGAACGAGGTGAAGAACAGCGTTATTGATCG
TAACTACAAAAAGGCGTATAGCGTTGCGAAACTGCTGCAGGACAAGTACCCGCAAAACGAGGACATCGCG
ATGCTGACCAACACCCTGGCGGAAATTGCGAACAGCAGCCCGTTCGAGAGCAAAGACCTGCAGCGTGATA
GCGCGAACCAAATCCTGGACAAAATTAAGGGCCAGGATAACACCAAGACCAACGTGAACGAAAACTTCGA
CATCGCGTTTAACAACCGTTACATCAAAGACAGCACCATTACCGAGAACTATAGCGATCGTAACGACGAT
GTTGGTATCGAGGACGAAGATATTAGCGAGTTCAAAAAGAGCAAAATCCCGGAGAAAATTAAGCCGAACA
CCAACCCGAAGGAAGAGGACCAGATTATCCAAAGCCCGAACCCGAAACTGAGCGTGAACGATCAGAAGAA
CCTGTTTAACCTGGAGAAACTGAAAAAGAACCTGAGCGGTAAAAGCAACAGCGAAAACATCCTGAACGAC
AGCCAGAAAATTGAGAACGATAAGCAAAACACCAACCTGAGCAAAGAAAAGAACAGCGAGAACATCCTGA
AAACCCCGGACAACAGCAAGTACAGCAACAACAACAACACCACCAGCCTGAAAAAGATTAGCAGCAACAG
CCAGAAGGAGAGCGAACTGAGCCCGCCGAGCCAAACCATTATCGGCAAAATCTACCGTCCGTACAGCTAT
CTGATTAAAAAGGAACTGTATGAGATCCTGGACGATATTAACACCGGTCGTGTGACCCTGGGCAAAAACC
GTCTGAAGGAGCTGATCAAAAAGGGTCTGAGCAACAAATTCCAGAAGGTTAACGAACTGATTGAGAACAG
CAAAAACAAGGAAGCGAGCAACCTGCTGCTGACCCTGATCAAAAAGGACATTGAGCCGAACCTGATCAAC
ATTCCGAAAGATCCGTACAAAAAGGAAATCTTCCAGCTGGACAAAGAGGACAAAAAGCCGCAATATCTGG
AAGACCTGAAAAGCAAGGTGCACAGCATCAAGCCGATTGATCTGGAAAACACCAAGAGCCGTCAGCAAGC
GATCAAAGACCTGAACGAGTTTCTGAAGAACAACCCGAACGATGCGCAGGCGAGCAAAACCCTGGCGCAG
GCGAACAAGATTCAACACCTGGAGGACCTGAAAAGCAAGGTTCACAGCATCAAACCGATCGATCTGGAAA
ATACCAAAAGCCGTCAGCAGGCGATTAAGGACCTGAACGAGTTCCTGAAAAATAATCCGAACGATGCGCA
AGCGAGCAAGACCCTGGCGCAAGCGAATAAAATTCAACACCTGGAAGATCTGAAGAGCAAAGTTCATAGC
ATTAAACCGATTGATCTGGAAAATACCAAGAGCCGTCAGCAGGCGATCAAGGATCTGAATGAGTTTCTGA
AAAATAACCCGAATGACGCGCAGGCGAGCAAGACTTTAGCGCAAGCGAATAAGATCCAGCACCTGGAGGA
TCTGAAGAGCAAGGTGCATAGCATTAAGCCGATCGATCTGGAAAACACCAAAAGCCGTCAGCAAGCGATT
AAAGATCTGAATGAGTTCCTGAAGAATAATCCGAATGACGCGCAAGCGAGCAAAACTTTAGCGCAGGCGA
ACAAAATCCAACACCTGGAAGACCTGAAGAGCAAAGTTCACAGCATTAAACCTATCGATCTGGAAAACAC
TAAGAGCCGTCAGCAAGCTATTAAGGATCTGAACGAGTTTCTGAAAAACAATCCGAATGATGCGCAGGCG
AGCAAGACATTAGCGCAGGCGAACAAGATCCAACACCTGGAGGATCTGAAAAGCAAAGTGCACAGCATCA
AACCTATAGATCTGGAAAATACTAAGAGCCGTCAGCAGGCTATCAAGGATCTGAACGAGTTCCTGAAGAA
TAACCCGAATGATGCGCAAGCGAGCAAAACATTAGCTCAAGCTAATAAGATTCAGCACCTGGAAGATCTG
AAAAGCAAGGTTCATAGCATTAAGCCTATCGATCTGGAAAATACTAAAAGCCGTCAGCAAGCTATAAAGG
ATTTAAACGAGTTCCTGAAAAACAATCCGAACGACGCTCAGGCGAGCAAAACTCTGGCGCAAGCGTACGA
AAACAACGGCGACCTGCTGAAAGCGGAAAACGCGTATGAGAAAATTATCAAGCTGACCAACACCCAGGAA
GACCACTACAAACTGGGTATTATCCGTTTCAAGCTGAAAAAGTATGAACACAGCATCGAGAGCTTTGACC
AAACCATTAAGCTGGACCCGAAGCACAAAAAGGCGCTGCACAACAAAGGTATCGCGCTGATGATGCTGAA
CAAGAACAAAAAGGCGATTGAGAGCTTCGAGAAAGCGATCCAGATTGACAAGAACTACGGCACCGCGTAC
TATCAAAAAGGCATCGCGGAGGAAAAGAACGGTGACATGCAGCAAGCGTTCGCGAGCTTTAAAAACGCGT
ACAACCTGGATAAGAACCCGAACTATGCGCTGAAAGCGGGCATCGTTAGCAACAACCTGGGTAACTTCAA
GCAGAGCGAGGAATACCTGAACTTCTTTAACGCGAACGCGAAAAAGCCGAACGAAATCGCGATTTATAAC
CTGAGCATCGCGAAATTTGAAAACAACAAGCTGGAGGAAAGCCTGGAGACCATCAACAAAGCGATTGACC
TGAACCCGGAAAAGAGCGAGTACCTGTATCTGAAAGCGAGCATCAACCTGAAAAAGGAGAACTACCAGAA
CGCGATCAGCCTGTATAGCCTGGTGATTGAAAAGAACCCGGAGAACACCAGCGCGTACATCAACCTGGCG
AAAGCGTATGAAAAGAGCGGTAACAAAAGCCAGGCGATTAGCACCCTGGAGAAAATTATCAACAAAAACA
ACAAGCTGGCGCTGAACAACCTGGGTATCCTGTACAAAAAGGAGAAGAACTATCAAAAAGCGATCGAAAT
TTTCGAGAAAGCGATTATCAACAGCGACATTGAAGCGAAGTACAACCTGGCGACCACCCTGATCGAGATT
AACGACAACACCCGTGCGAAGGATCTGCTGCGTGAATACACCAAACTGAAACCGAACAACCCGGAGGCGC
TGCATGCGCTGGGCATTATCGAATATAACGAGAATAACAACGATCAGACCCTGCGTGAACTGATCAAAAA
GTTCCCGAACTACAAAAAGAACGAGAACATCAAAAAGATTATCGGTATTAAGCTTTTAATTAAGTTTAAA
CGAGTATTCTATAGTCTCACCTAAATAGCTTGGCGTAATCATGGTCATAGCTGTTTCCTGTGTGAAATTG
TTATCCGCTCACAATTCCACACAACATACGAGCCGGAAGCATAAAGTGTAAAGCCTGGGGTGCCTAATGA
GTGAGCTAACTCACATTAATTGCGTTGCGCTCACTGCCCGCTTTCCAGTCGGGAAACCTGTCGTGCCAGC
TGCATTAATGAATCGGCCAACGCGAACCCCTTGCGGCCGCCCGGGCCGTCGACCAATTCTCATGTTTGAC
AGCTTATCATCGAATTTCTGCCATTCATCCGCTTATTATCACTTATTCAGGCGTAGCAACCAGGCGTTTA
AGGGCACCAATAACTGCCTTAAAAAAATTACGCCCCGCCCTGCCACTCATCGCAGTACTGTTGTAATTCA
TTAAGCATTCTGCCGACATGGAAGCCATCACAAACGGCATGATGAACCTGAATAGCCAGCGGCATCAGCA
CCTTGTCGCCTTGCGTATAATATTTGCCCATGGTGAAAACGGGGGCGAAGAAGTTGTCCATATTGGCCAC
GTTTAAATCAAAACTGGTGAAACTCACCCAGGGATTGGCTGAGACGAAAAACATATTCTCAATAAACCCT
TTAGGGAAATAGGCCAGGTTTTCACCGTAACACGCCACATCTTGCGAATATATGTGTAGAAACTGCCGGA
AATCGTCGTGGTATTCACTCCAGAGCGATGAAAACGTTTCAGTTTGCTCATGGAAAACGGTGTAACAAGG
GTGAACACTATCCCATATCACCAGCTCACCGTCTTTCATTGCCATACGAAATTCCGGATGAGCATTCATC
AGGCGGGCAAGAATGTGAATAAAGGCCGGATAAAACTTGTGCTTATTTTTCTTTACGGTCTTTAAAAAGG
CCGTAATATCCAGCTGAACGGTCTGGTTATAGGTACATTGAGCAACTGACTGAAATGCCTCAAAATGTTC
TTTACGATGCCATTGGGATATATCAACGGTGGTATATCCAGTGATTTTTTTCTCCATTTTAGCTTCCTTA
GCTCCTGAAAATCTCGATAACTCAAAAAATACGCCCGGTAGTGATCTTATTTCATTATGGTGAAAGTTGG
AACCTCTTACGTGCCGATCAACGTCTCATTTTCGCCAAAAGTTGGCCCAGGGCTTCCCGGTATCAACAGG
GACACCAGGATTTATTTATTCTGCGAAGTGATCTTCCGTCACAGGTATTTATTCGCGATAAGCTCATGGA
GCGGCGTAACCGTCGCACAGGAAGGACAGAGAAAGCGCGGATCTGGGAAGTGACGGACAGAACGGTCAGG
ACCTGGATTGGGGAGGCGGTTGCCGCCGCTGCTGCTGACGGTGTGACGTTCTCTGTTCCGGTCACACCAC
ATACGTTCCGCCATTCCTATGCGATGCACATGCTGTATGCCGGTATACCGCTGAAAGTTCTGCAAAGCCT
GATGGGACATAAGTCCATCAGTTCAACGGAAGTCTACACGAAGGTTTTTGCGCTGGATGTGGCTGCCCGG
CACCGGGTGCAGTTTGCGATGCCGGAGTCTGATGCGGTTGCGATGCTGAAACAATTATCCTGAGAATAAA
TGCCTTGGCCTTTATATGGAAATGTGGAACTGAGTGGATATGCTGTTTTTGTCTGTTAAACAGAGAAGCT
GGCTGTTATCCACTGAGAAGCGAACGAAACAGTCGGGAAAATCTCCCATTATCGTAGAGATCCGCATTAT
TAATCTCAGGAGCCTGTGTAGCGTTTATAGGAAGTAGTGTTCTGTCATGATGCCTGCAAGCGGTAACGAA
AACGATTTGAATATGCCTTCAGGAACAATAGAAATCTTCGTGCGGTGTTACGTTGAAGTGGAGCGGATTA
TGTCAGCAATGGACAGAACAACCTAATGAACACAGAACCATGATGTGGTCTGTCCTTTTACAGCCAGTAG
TGCTCGCCGCAGTCGAGCGACAGGGCGAAGCCCTCGGCTGGTTGCCCTCGCCGCTGGGCTGGCGGCCGTC
TATGGCCCTGCAAACGCGCCAGAAACGCCGTCGAAGCCGTGTGCGAGACACCGCGGCCGGCCGCCGGCGT
TGTGGATACCTCGCGGAAAACTTGGCCCTCACTGACAGATGAGGGGCGGACGTTGACACTTGAGGGGCCG
ACTCACCCGGCGCGGCGTTGACAGATGAGGGGCAGGCTCGATTTCGGCCGGCGACGTGGAGCTGGCCAGC
CTCGCAAATCGGCGAAAACGCCTGATTTTACGCGAGTTTCCCACAGATGATGTGGACAAGCCTGGGGATA
AGTGCCCTGCGGTATTGACACTTGAGGGGCGCGACTACTGACAGATGAGGGGCGCGATCCTTGACACTTG
AGGGGCAGAGTGCTGACAGATGAGGGGCGCACCTATTGACATTTGAGGGGCTGTCCACAGGCAGAAAATC
CAGCATTTGCAAGGGTTTCCGCCCGTTTTTCGGCCACCGCTAACCTGTCTTTTAACCTGCTTTTAAACCA
ATATTTATAAACCTTGTTTTTAACCAGGGCTGCGCCCTGTGCGCGTGACCGCGCACGCCGAAGGGGGGTG
CCCCCCCTTCTCGAACCCTCCCGGTCGAGTGAGCGAGGAAGCACCAGGGAACAGCACTTATATATTCTGC
TTACACACGATGCCTGAAAAAACTTCCCTTGGGGTTATCCACTTATCCACGGGGATATTTTTATAATTAT
TTTTTTTATAGTTTTTAGATCTTCTTTTTTAGAGCGCCTTGTAGGCCTTTATCCATGCTGGTTCTAGAGA
AGGTGTTGTGACAAATTGCCCTTTCAGTGTGACAAATCACCCTCAAATGACAGTCCTGTCTGTGACAAAT
TGCCCTTAACCCTGTGACAAATTGCCCTCAGAAGAAGCTGTTTTTTCACAAAGTTATCCCTGCTTATTGA
CTCTTTTTTATTTAGTGTGACAATCTAAAAACTTGTCACACTTCACATGGATCTGTCATGGCGGAAACAG
CGGTTATCAATCACAAGAAACGTAAAAATAGCCCGCGAATCGTCCAGTCAAACGACCTCACTGAGGCGGC
ATATAGTCTCTCCCGGGATCAAAAACGTATGCTGTATCTGTTCGTTGACCAGATCAGAAAATCTGATGGC
ACCCTACAGGAACATGACGGTATCTGCGAGATCCATGTTGCTAAATATGCTGAAATATTCGGATTGACCT
CTGCGGAAGCCAGTAAGGATATACGGCAGGCATTGAAGAGTTTCGCGGGGAAGGAAGTGGTTTTTTATCG
CCCTGAAGAGGATGCCGGCGATGAAAAAGGCTATGAATCTTTTCCTTGGTTTATCAAACGTGCGCACAGT
CCATCCAGAGGGCTTTACAGTGTACATATCAACCCATATCTCATTCCCTTCTTTATCGGGTTACAGAACC
GGTTTACGCAGTTTCGGCTTAGTGAAACAAAAGAAATCACCAATCCGTATGCCATGCGTTTATACGAATC
CCTGTGTCAGTATCGTAAGCCGGATGGCTCAGGCATCGTCTCTCTGAAAATCGACTGGATCATAGAGCGT
TACCAGCTGCCTCAAAGTTACCAGCGTATGCCTGACTTCCGCCGCCGCTTCCTGCAGGTCTGTGTTAATG
AGATCAACAGCAGAACTCCAATGCGCCTCTCATACATTGAGAAAAAGAAAGGCCGCCAGACGACTCATAT
CGTATTTTCCTTCCGCGATATCACTTCCATGACGACAGGATAGTCTGAGGGTTATCTGTCACAGATTTGA
GGGTGGTTCGTCACATTTGTTCTGACCTACTGAGGGTAATTTGTCACAGTTTTGCTGTTTCCTTCAGCCT
GCATGGATTTTCTCATACTTTTTGAACTGTAATTTTTAAGGAAGCCAAATTTGAGGGCAGTTTGTCACAG
TTGATTTCCTTCTCTTTCCCTTCGTCATGTGACTTGATATCGGGGGTTAGTTCGTCATCATTGATGAGGG
TTGATTATCACAGTTTATTACTCTGAATTGGCTATCCGCGTGTGTACCTCTACCTGGAGTTTTTCCCACG
GTGGATATTTCTTCTTGCGCTGAGCGTAAGAGCTATCTGACAGAACAGTTCTTCTTTGCTTCCTCGCCAG
TTCGCTCGCTATGCTCGGTTACACGGCTGCGGCG
